>Addgene plasmid #186046 | AAV-CAG-FLEX-NES-jGCaMP8s-WPRE | addgene full sequence | sequence record 370170 | Addgene Partial NGS Result
GTTGGGAAGGGCGATCGGTGCGGGCCTCTTCGCTATTACGCCAGCTGCGCGCTCGCTCGCTCACTGAGGC
CGCCCGGGCAAAGCCCGGGCGTCGGGCGACCTTTGGTCGCCCGGCCTCAGTGAGCGAGCGAGCGCGCAGA
GAGGGAGTGGCCAACTCCATCACTAGGGGTTCCTTGTAGTTAATGATTAACCCGCCATGCTACTTATCTA
CGTAGCCATGCTCTAGGAAGAGTACCATTGACGTCAATAATGACGTATGTTCCCATAGTAACGCCAATAG
GGACTTTCCATTGACGTCAATGGGTGGAGTATTTACGGTAAACTGCCCACTTGGCAGTACATCAAGTGTA
TCATATGCCAAGTACGCCCCCTATTGACGTCAATGACGGTAAATGGCCCGCCTGGCATTATGCCCAGTAC
ATGACCTTATGGGACTTTCCTACTTGGCAGTACATCTACGTATTAGTCATCGCTATTACCATGGTCGAGG
TGAGCCCCACGTTCTGCTTCACTCTCCCCATCTCCCCCCCCTCCCCACCCCCAATTTTGTATTTATTTAT
TTTTTAATTATTTTGTGCAGCGATGGGGGCGGGGGGGGGGGGGGGGCGCGCGCCRGGGGGGGGGGGGGGG
GGGGGGGGGGGGGGGGGGGSGRGGSGGRGRGGKGCGGCGGCAGCCAATCAGAGCGGCGCGCTCCGAAAGT
TTCCTTTTATGGCGAGGCGGCGGCGGCGGCGGCCCTATAAAAAGCGAAGCGCGCGGCGGGCGGGAGTCGC
TGCGCGCTGCCTTCGCCCCGTGCCCCGCTCCGCCGCCGCCTCGCGCCGCCCGCCCCGGCTCTGACTGACC
GCGTTACTCCCACAGGTGAGCGGGCGGGACGGCCCTTCTCCTCCGGGCTGTAATTAGCGCTTGGTTTAAT
GACGGCTTGTTTCTTTTCTGTGGCTGCGTGAAAGCCTTGAGGGGCTCCGGGAGGGCCCTTTGTGCGGGGG
GAGCGGCTCGGGGCTGTCCGCGGGGGGACGGCTGCCTTCGGGGGGGACGGGGCAGGGCGGGGTTCGGCTT
CTGGCGTGTGACCGGCGGCTCTAGAGCCTCTGCTAACCATGTTCATGCCTTCTTCTTTTTCCTACAGCTC
CTGGGCAACGTGCTGGTTATTGTGCTGTCTCATCATTTTGGCAAAGAATTGGATCCCCATAACTTCGTAT
AAAGTATCCTATACGAAGTTATATCAAAATAGGAAGACCAATGCTTCACCATCGACCCGAATTGCCAAGC
ATCACCATCGACCCATAACTTCGTATAATGTATGCTATACGAAGTTATACTAGAGCTTTCACTTCGCTGT
CATCATTTGTACAAACTCTTCGTAGTTTACCTGACCATCCCCATCGATGTCTGCTTCCCTGATCATTTCA
TCAACCTCTTCATCTGTTAACTTCTCTCCAAGGTTTGTCATCACGTGGCGAAGCTCTGCTGCACTGATGT
AGCCATTGCCATCCTTATCAAACACACCGAACGCTTCTCTAATTTCTTCTTCCGTGTCCCTGTATTTCAT
TTTTCTTGCCATCATTGTCAGGAACTCAGGGAAGTCGATTGTGCCGTCACCGTCGGCATCTACTTCATTG
ATCATGTCCTGCAGCTCTGCTTCTGTGGGGTTGTGTCCGAGAGACCGCATCACCGTCCCCAGCTCCTTGG
TTGTTATTGTCCCATCCCCGTCCTTGTCAAATAGGGAGAAAGCCTCTTTGTATTCTGCGATCTGCTCTTC
AGTCAGTTGGTCCGGCAGGTTGTACTCCAGCTTGTGCCCCAGGATGTTGCCGTCCTCCTTGAAGTCGATG
CCCTTCAGCTCGATGCGGTTCACCAGGGTGTCGCCCTCGAACTTCACCTCGGCGCGGGTCTTGTAGTTGC
CGTCGTCCTTGAAGAAGATGGTGCGCTCCTGGATGTAGCCTTCGGGCATGGCGGACTTGAAGAAGTCGTG
CTGCTTCATGTGGTCGGGGTAGCGGCTGAAGCACTGCACGCCGTAGGTCAGGGTGGTCACGAGGGTGGGC
CAGGGCACGGGCAGCTTGCCGGTGGTGCAGATGAACTTCAGGGTCAGCTTGCCGTAGGTGGCATCGCCCT
CACCCTCGCCGGACACGCTGAACTTGTGGCCGTTTACGTCGCCGTCCAGCTCGACCAGGATGGGCACCAC
CCCGGTGAACAGCTCCTCGCCCTTGCTCACCATGCTCCCTCCGGTACCGCCCTTGTACAGCTCGTCCATG
CCGAGAGTGATCCCGGCGGCGGTCACGAACTCCAGCAGGACCATGTGATCGCGCTTCTCGTTGGGGTCTT
TCGAAAGTTTGGACTCCACGCTCAGGTAGTGGTTGTCGGGCAGCAGCACGGGGCCGTCGCCGATGGGGGT
GTTCTGCTGGTAGTGGTAGGCGAGCTGCACGCCGCCGTCCTCGATGTTGTGGCGGATGTGGAAGTTCGCC
TTGATGCCGTTCTTCTGCTTGTCGGCCTTGATATAGACGTTGATCTTCAGGCCCATCAGCATGGCGATGA
TCTTCACGGCGGTGGCCACCTCCTTGAAGGTCTTCTTGCGACGCGTGTGATGATGGTGATGATGCATGAT
GTCCAAACCGGCCAACTTCAATGCCAGTTCGTTCAGGTTACCCATGGTGGCGGATCCTAGTATAACTTCG
TATAGGATACTTTATACGAAGTTATCATTGGGATTCTTCCTATTTTGATCCAAGCATCACCATCGACCCT
CTAGTCCAGATCTCACCATCGACCCATAACTTCGTATAGCATACATTATACGAAGTTATGTCCCTCGAAG
AGGTTCGAATTCGATATCAAGCTTATCGATAATCAACCTCTGGATTACAAAATTTGTGAAAGATTGACTG
GTATTCTTAACTATGTTGCTCCTTTTACGCTATGTGGATACGCTGCTTTAATGCCTTTGTATCATGCTAT
TGCTTCCCGTATGGCTTTCATTTTCTCCTCCTTGTATAAATCCTGGTTGCTGTCTCTTTATGAGGAGTTG
TGGCCCGTTGTCAGGCAACGTGGCGTGGTGTGCACTGTGTTTGCTGACGCAACCCCCACTGGTTGGGGCA
TTGCCACCACCTGTCAGCTCCTTTCCGGGACTTTCGCTTTCCCCCTCCCTATTGCCACGGCGGAACTCAT
CGCCGCCTGCCTTGCCCGCTGCTGGACAGGGGCTCGGCTGTTGGGCACTGACAATTCCGTGGTGTTGTCG
GGGAAATCATCGTCCTTTCCTTGGCTGCTCGCCTGTGTTGCCACCTGGATTCTGCGCGGGACGTCCTTCT
GCTACGTCCCTTCGGCCCTCAATCCAGCGGACCTTCCTTCCCGCGGCCTGCTGCCGGCTCTGCGGCCTCT
TCCGCGTCTTCGCCTTCGCCCTCAGACGAGTCGGATCTCCCTTTGGGCCGCCTCCCCGCATCGATACCGT
CGACCCGGGCGGCCGCTTCGAGCAGACATGATAAGATACATTGATGAGTTTGGACAAACCACAACTAGAA
TGCAGTGAAAAAAATGCTTTATTTGTGAAATTTGTGATGCTATTGCTTTATTTGTAACCATTATAAGCTG
CAATAAACAAGTTAACAACAACAATTGCATTCATTTTATGTTTCAGGTTCAGGGGGAGATGTGGGAGGTT
TTTTAAAGCAAGTAAAACCTCTACAAATGTGGTAAAATCGATAAGGATCTTCCTAGAGCATGGCTACGTA
GATAAGTAGCATGGCGGGTTAATCATTAACTACAAGGAACCCCTAGTGATGGAGTTGGCCACTCCCTCTC
TGCGCGCTCGCTCGCTCACTGAGGCCGGGCGACCAAAGGTCGCCCGACGCCCGGGCTTTGCCCGGGCGGC
CTCAGTGAGCGAGCGAGCGCGCAGCTGCATTAATGAATCGGCCAACGCGCGGGGAGAGGCGGTTTGCGTA
TTGGGCGCTCTTCCGCTTCCTCGCTCACTGACTCGCTGCGCTCGGTCGTTCGGCTGCGGCGAGCGGTATC
AGCTCACTCAAAGGCGGTAATACGGTTATCCACAGAATCAGGGGATAACGCAGGAAAGAACATGTGAGCA
AAAGGCCAGCAAAAGGCCAGGAACCGTAAAAAGGCCGCGTTGCTGGCGTTTTTCCATAGGCTCCGCCCCC
CTGACGAGCATCACAAAAATCGACGCTCAAGTCAGAGGTGGCGAAACCCGACAGGACTATAAAGATACCA
GGCGTTTCCCCCTGGAAGCTCCCTCGTGCGCTCTCCTGTTCCGACCCTGCCGCTTACCGGATACCTGTCC
GCCTTTCTCCCTTCGGGAAGCGTGGCGCTTTCTCATAGCTCACGCTGTAGGTATCTCAGTTCGGTGTAGG
TCGTTCGCTCCAAGCTGGGCTGTGTGCACGAACCCCCCGTTCAGCCCGACCGCTGCGCCTTATCCGGTAA
CTATCGTCTTGAGTCCAACCCGGTAAGACACGACTTATCGCCACTGGCAGCAGCCACTGGTAACAGGATT
AGCAGAGCGAGGTATGTAGGCGGTGCTACAGAGTTCTTGAAGTGGTGGCCTAACTACGGCTACACTAGAA
GAACAGTATTTGGTATCTGCGCTCTGCTGAAGCCAGTTACCTTCGGAAAAAGAGTTGGTAGCTCTTGATC
CGGCAAACAAACCACCGCTGGTAGCGGTGGTTTTTTTGTTTGCAAGCAGCAGATTACGCGCAGAAAAAAA
GGATCTCAAGAAGATCCTTTGATCTTTTCTACGGGGTCTGACGCTCAGTGGAACGAAAACTCACGTTAAG
GGATTTTGGTCATGAGATTATCAAAAAGGATCTTCACCTAGATCCTTTTAAATTAAAAATGAAGTTTTAA
ATCAATCTAAAGTATATATGAGTAAACTTGGTCTGACAGTTACCAATGCTTAATCAGTGAGGCACCTATC
TCAGCGATCTGTCTATTTCGTTCATCCATAGTTGCCTGACTCCCCGTCGTGTAGATAACTACGATACGGG
AGGGCTTACCATCTGGCCCCAGTGCTGCAATGATACCGCGAGACCCACGCTCACCGGCTCCAGATTTATC
AGCAATAAACCAGCCAGCCGGAAGGGCCGAGCGCAGAAGTGGTCCTGCAACTTTATCCGCCTCCATCCAG
TCTATTAATTGTTGCCGGGAAGCTAGAGTAAGTAGTTCGCCAGTTAATAGTTTGCGCAACGTTGTTGCCA
TTGCTACAGGCATCGTGGTGTCACGCTCGTCGTTTGGTATGGCTTCATTCAGCTCCGGTTCCCAACGATC
AAGGCGAGTTACATGATCCCCCATGTTGTGCAAAAAAGCGGTTAGCTCCTTCGGTCCTCCGATCGTTGTC
AGAAGTAAGTTGGCCGCAGTGTTATCACTCATGGTTATGGCAGCACTGCATAATTCTCTTACTGTCATGC
CATCCGTAAGATGCTTTTCTGTGACTGGTGAGTACTCAACCAAGTCATTCTGAGAATAGTGTATGCGGCG
ACCGAGTTGCTCTTGCCCGGCGTCAATACGGGATAATACCGCGCCACATAGCAGAACTTTAAAAGTGCTC
ATCATTGGAAAACGTTCTTCGGGGCGAAAACTCTCAAGGATCTTACCGCTGTTGAGATCCAGTTCGATGT
AACCCACTCGTGCACCCAACTGATCTTCAGCATCTTTTACTTTCACCAGCGTTTCTGGGTGAGCAAAAAC
AGGAAGGCAAAATGCCGCAAAAAAGGGAATAAGGGCGACACGGAAATGTTGAATACTCATACTCTTCCTT
TTTCAATATTATTGAAGCATTTATCAGGGTTATTGTCTCATGAGCGGATACATATTTGAATGTATTTAGA
AAAATAAACAAATAGGGGTTCCGCGCACATTTCCCCGAAAAGTGCCACCTAAATTGTAAGCGTTAATATT
TTGTTAAAATTCGCGTTAAATTTTTGTTAAATCAGCTCATTTTTTAACCAATAGGCCGAAATCGGCAAAA
TCCCTTATAAATCAAAAGAATAGACCGAGATAGGGT
[37 nt withheld, positions 5987-6023]
AAAGAACGTGGACTCCAACGTCAAAGG
[49 nt withheld, positions 6051-6099]
T
[91 nt withheld, positions 6101-6191]
G
[124 nt withheld, positions 6193-6316]
CCCATTCGCCATTCAGGCTGCGCAACT
Features (pLannotate 1.2.2; 21 found; start..end, strand, type, name):
     42..174     -  repeat_region  AAV2 ITR (fragment): inverted terminal repeat of adeno-associated virus serotype 2 inverted
    235..483     +  enhancer       CMV enhancer (fragment): human cytomegalovirus immediate early enhancer
    763..898     +  intron         hybrid intron (fragment): hybrid between chicken β-actin (CBA) and minute virus of mice (MMV) introns (Gray et al., 2011)
    987..1117    +  intron         chimeric intron (fragment): chimera between introns from chicken β-actin and rabbit β-globin
   1115..1180    +  CDS            HBB (fragment): HBB_LEPEU - Experimental evidence at protein level: Swiss-Prot protein existence level 1. Involved in oxygen transport from the lung to the various peripheral tissues. From Lepus europaeus (European hare).
   1179..1212    -  protein_bind   lox2272: Cre-mediated recombination occurs in the 8-bp core sequence (GGATACTT). lox2272 sites are compatible with each other, but incompatible with loxP or loxN sites (Lee and Saito, 1988). Cre recombinase
   1275..1308    -  protein_bind   loxP: Cre-mediated recombination occurs in the 8-bp core sequence (GCATACAT). Cre recombinase
   1319..2491    -  CDS            GCaMP6s (fragment): improved fluorescent protein-based calcium sensor (Chen et al., 2013)
   2652..2685    +  protein_bind   lox2272: Cre-mediated recombination occurs in the 8-bp core sequence (GGATACTT). lox2272 sites are compatible with each other, but incompatible with loxP or loxN sites (Lee and Saito, 1988). Cre recombinase
   2756..2789    +  protein_bind   loxP: Cre-mediated recombination occurs in the 8-bp core sequence (GCATACAT). Cre recombinase
   2807..2831    +  misc_feature   MCS (fragment): pBluescript multiple cloning site
   2831..3419    +  misc_feature   WPRE: woodchuck hepatitis virus posttranscriptional regulatory element
   3462..3583    -  polyA_signal   SV40 poly(A) signal: SV40 polyadenylation signal
   3606..3674    -  CDS            large T antigen (fragment): large T antigen from SV40 (simian virus 40)
   3745..3878    +  repeat_region  AAV2 ITR: inverted terminal repeat of adeno-associated virus serotype 2 inverted
   3872..3928    -  CDS            lacI (fragment): lac repressor; lacI; The lac repressor binds to the lac operator to inhibit transcription in E. coli. This inhibition can be relieved by adding lactose or isopropyl-β-D-thiogalactopyranoside (IPTG).
   4111..4699    -  rep_origin     ori: high-copy-number ColE1/pMB1/pBR322/pUC origin of replication
   4870..5730    -  CDS            AmpR: β-lactamase; bla; confers resistance to ampicillin, carbenicillin, and related antibiotics
   5731..5835    -  promoter       AmpR promoter: bla
   5888..6316    -  rep_origin     f1 ori (sequence partly withheld): f1 bacteriophage origin of replication; arrow indicates direction of (+) strand synthesis
   6321..47      -  CDS            lacZα (fragment) (across the origin): LacZα fragment of β-galactosidase; lacZ fragment
