[The description below was written by a language model from this plasmid's Addgene catalogue record and pLannotate feature annotations shown in this document.]
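Description:
AAV-CAG-FLEX-NES-jGCaMP8s-WPRE is an adeno-associated virus transfer plasmid for Cre-dependent expression of the genetically encoded calcium indicator jGCaMP8s in mammalian cells. The expression cassette lies between two AAV2 inverted terminal repeats, which allow the intervening DNA to be packaged into recombinant AAV particles. Outside the ITRs, the bacterial backbone carries a ColE1/pUC-type origin, an ampicillin resistance gene with its own promoter, and an f1 origin. The catalogue lists the plasmid as low copy, although the annotated origin is of the high-copy type.

Transcription is driven by the CAG promoter, seen in the feature table as a CMV enhancer fragment followed by chicken β-actin/rabbit β-globin intron sequences. Downstream sits a FLEX (double-inverted) switch: the sensor coding sequence is on the reverse strand relative to the promoter and is flanked by pairs of mutually incompatible lox2272 and loxP sites in opposing orientations. Cre recombinase inverts the cassette into the sense orientation and then excises one site of each pair, locking it in place, so that expression occurs only in Cre-positive cells. The synthetic insert (about 1.3 kb) carries an N-terminal nuclear export signal and 6xHis tag; the NES keeps the indicator in the cytosol. The automated annotation labels the coding region as a GCaMP6s fragment, presumably reflecting similarity to that related sensor rather than its true identity. A WPRE enhances transcript stability and expression, and an SV40 polyadenylation signal terminates the message. Small lacI, lacZα, large T antigen and HBB fragments appear to be vector or promoter remnants. The construct is suited to producing AAV for calcium imaging in genetically defined, Cre-expressing cell populations.
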