Addgene plasmid #186046: AAV-CAG-FLEX-NES-jGCaMP8s-WPRE
Purpose: AAV-mediated cytosolic expression of jGCaMP8s under the CAG promoter, Cre-dependent expression
Depositing lab: Loren Looger. Depositing organization: HHMI, Janelia Research Campus.
Backbone
  Vector backbone: AAV
  Vector type: Mammalian Expression, AAV
Growth in bacteria
  Bacterial resistance: Ampicillin, 100 μg/mL
  Growth temperature: 30°C
  Growth strain: NEB Stable
  Copy number: Low Copy
Gene/Insert
  Gene/Insert name: NES-jGCaMP8s
  Species: Synthetic
  Insert size (bp): 1317
  Promoter: CAG
  Tag / fusion protein: NES-6xHis (N terminal on insert)
  Cloning method: Gibson Cloning
Terms and licenses: Academic/Nonprofit Terms; Industry Terms: Not Available to Industry
How to cite: AAV-CAG-FLEX-NES-jGCaMP8s-WPRE was a gift from Loren Looger (Addgene plasmid # 186046 ; http://n2t.net/addgene:186046 ; RRID:Addgene_186046)
